>Addgene plasmid #114851 | AT1G79620 X024_pECIA14 | addgene full sequence | sequence record 274076 | Addgene NGS Result
GTAAAACGACGGCCAGTGAATTAATTCGTTGCAGGACAGGATGTGGTGCCCGATGTGACTAGCTCTTTGC
TGCAGGCCGTCCTATCCTCTGGTTCCGATAAGAGACCCAGAACTCCGGCCCCCCACCGCCCACCGCCACC
CCCATACATATGTGGTACGCAAGTAAGAGTGCCTGCGCATGCCCCATGTGCCCCACCAAGAGCTTTGCAT
CCCATACAAGTCCCCAAAGTGGAGAACCGAACCAATTCTTCGCGGGCAGAACAAAAGCTTCTGCACACGT
CTCCACTCGAATTTGGAGCCGGCCGGCGTGTGCAAAAGAGGTGAATCGAACGAAAGACCCGTGTGTAAAG
CCGCGTTTCCAAAATGTATAAAACCGAGAGCATCTGGCCAATGTGCATCAGTTGTGGTCAGCAGCAAAAT
CAAGTGAATCATCTCAGTGCAACTAAAGGGGGGATCCGATCTCAATATGAAGTTATGCATATTACTGGCC
GTCGTGGCCTTTGTTGGCCTCTCGCTCGGGACTGATCCTCGTGATGCGGCGGCTCTGCGTTCTTTGATGG
ATCAATGGGACAATACGCCGCCTAGTTGGGGAGGTTCTGATGATCCTTGTGGAACTCCTTGGGAAGGTGT
ATCTTGCAATAACTCCAGAATCACTGCTTTGGGTTTGTCAACAATGGGTCTCAAAGGAAGACTTAGTGGA
GATATTGGAGAACTAGCTGAACTAAGATCATTGGATCTTTCCTTTAATCGAGGACTAACAGGTTCACTTA
CTTCTCGGTTAGGAGACCTGCAAAAGCTAAATATCCTTATTCTTGCTGGTTGTGGCTTCACTGGTACCAT
CCCAAATGAGCTTGGCTATCTCAAAGATCTATCTTTCTTGGCCTTGAACTCGAACAACTTCACGGGTAAA
ATCCCGGCGTCTCTAGGAAATCTCACTAAGGTTTATTGGCTGGATCTTGCGGATAATCAGTTGACAGGAC
CCATTCCAATTTCATCAGGCTCAAGTCCTGGTCTTGATCTTCTTTTGAAAGCCAAACACTTTCATTTCAA
CAAGAATCAGCTCTCTGGGACCATTCCACCAAAACTTTTCAGCTCTGAGATGATACTGATCCATGTATTA
TTCGATGGAAATCGATTCACAGGAAGCATACCTTCCACTTTAGGACTCATTCAGACACTAGAGGTTCTTC
GGCTTGACAGAAACACTTTGACCGGAAAAGTTCCAGAGAATCTCAGTAATCTCACAAACATCATTGAACT
GAACTTAGCTCACAACAAGCTCGTTGGATCATTACCAGATTTGTCAGACATGAAGTCCATGAACTACGTA
GATCTCAGCAATAACTCATTTGATCCATCAGAGTCTCCTCTCTGGTTCTCAACCTTACCTTCACTGACCA
CACTTGTGATGGAATATGGATCTCTTCAAGGACCACTACCTAATAAGCTCTTTGGGTTCCCACAGCTTCA
ACAAGTGAGACTGAAGAAGAACGCATTCAATGGAACACTGAGCTTGGGAGACACAGTAGGTCCAGAGCTC
CAACTTGTTGATCTACAAGACAACGACATATCCTCTGTAACACTAAGCTCTGGATATACCAATACATTAA
TACTCGAAGGAAATCCTGTATGCACAACAGCTCTCTCCAACACAAACTACTGTCAGATTCAGCAGCAACA
AGTCAAACGAATATACTCGACCAGTCTTGCTAACTGTGGAGGAAAGTCTTGTCCATTAGACCAAAAGGTC
AGCCCTCAGAGCTGTGAATGCGCCTACCCTTATGAAGGCACACTCTACTTCCGAGGGCCTATGTTCAGAG
ACCTGTCCAATGTGAACACATACCATTCTTTGGAGATGAGCTTGTGGGTGAAATTAGGACTCACTCCAGG
CTCGGTCTCTCTACAAAACCCTTTCTTCAACAATGATGATTATCTTCAGATACAGTTGGCACTTTTCCCA
CCTATGGGCAAGTATTTTAACAGAACTGAAGTTCAGAGAATTGGATTTGACTTGAGTAACCAAACATATA
AACCTCCTCCTTTGTTTGGACCTTACTACTTCATTGCATCTCCCTACACATTCCCAGCTGATGGTAACGG
ACATTCCTTGAGCCTGGAGGTGCTGTTCCAGGGACCAAGCGGCAATCCCGGCGGCGATCTGGCCCCCCAG
ATGCTGCGCGAGCTGCAGGAGACCAATGCCGCCCTGCAGGACGTGCGCGAGCTGCTGCGCCACCGCGTGA
AGGAGATCACCTTCCTGAAGAACACCGTGATGGAGTGCGACGCCTGCGGCATGCAGCCCTCTAGAGGCTC
CGGCTCCATCATCCCAGTTGAGGAGGAGAACCCGGACTTCTGGAACCGCGAGGCAGCCGAGGCCCTGGGT
GCCGCCAAGAAGCTGCAGCCTGCACAGACAGCCGCCAAGAACCTCATCATCTTCCTGGGCGATGGGATGG
GGGTGTCTACGGTGACAGCTGCCAGGATCCTAAAAGGGCAGAAGAAGGACAAACTGGGGCCTGAGATACC
CCTGGCCATGGACCGCTTCCCATATGTGGCTCTGTCCAAGACATACAATGTAGACAAACATGTGCCAGAC
AGTGGAGCCACAGCCACGGCCTACCTGTGCGGGGTCAAGGGCAACTTCCAGACCATTGGCTTGAGTGCAG
CCGCCCGCTTTAACCAGTGCAACACGACACGCGGCAACGAGGTCATCTCCGTGATGAATCGGGCCAAGAA
AGCAGGGAAGTCAGTGGGAGTGGTAACCACCACACGAGTGCAGCACGCCTCGCCAGCCGGCACCTACGCC
CACACGGTGAACCGCAACTGGTACTCGGACGCCGACGTGCCTGCCTCGGCCCGCCAGGAGGGGTGCCAGG
ACATCGCTACGCAGCTCATCTCCAACATGGACATTGACGTGATCCTAGGTGGAGGCCGAAAGTACATGTT
TCGCATGGGAACCCCAGACCCTGAGTACCCAGATGACTACAGCCAAGGTGGGACCAGGCTGGACGGGAAG
AATCTGGTGCAGGAATGGCTGGCGAAGCGCCAGGGTGCCCGGTATGTGTGGAACCGCACTGAGCTCATGC
AGGCTTCCCTGGACCCGTCTGTGACCCATCTCATGGGTCTCTTTGAGCCTGGAGACATGAAATACGAGAT
CCACCGAGACTCCACACTGGACCCCTCCCTGATGGAGATGACAGAGGCTGCCCTGCGCCTGCTGAGCAGG
AACCCCCGCGGCTTCTTCCTCTTCGTGGAGGGTGGTCGCATCGACCATGGTCATCATGAAAGCAGGGCTT
ACCGGGCACTGACTGAGACGATCATGTTCGACGACGCCATTGAGAGGGCGGGCCAGCTCACCAGCGAGGA
GGACACGCTGAGCCTCGTCACTGCCGACCACTCCCACGTCTTCTCCTTCGGAGGCTACCCCCTGCGAGGG
AGCTCCATCTTCGGGCTGGCCCCTGGCAAGGCCCGGGACAGGAAGGCCTACACGGTCCTCCTATACGGAA
ACGGTCCAGGCTATGTGCTCAAGGACGGCGCCCGGCCGGATGTTACCGAGAGCGAGAGCGGGAGCCCCGA
GTATCGGCAGCAGTCAGCAGTGCCCCTGGACGAAGAGACCCACGCAGGCGAGGACGTGGCGGTGTTCGCG
CGCGGCCCGCAGGCGCACCTGGTTCACGGCGTGCAGGAGCAGACCTTCATAGCGCACGTCATGGCCTTCG
CCGCCTGCCTGGAGCCCTACACCGCCTGCGACCTGGCGCCCCCCGCCGGCACCACCGACGCCGCGCACCC
GGGTTCTAGAGGAAGCACCTCCGGCGATAACGATTACAAGGATGATGATGATAAGGCCAGCGGCACCGGT
CATCATCACCATCACCATTGAGTTTAAACCCGCTGATCAGCCTCGACTGTGCCTTCTAAGGCCTGAGCTC
GCTGATCAGCCTCGATCGAGGATCCAGACATGATAAGATACATTGATGAGTTTGGACAAACCACAACTAG
AATGCAGTGAAAAAAATGCTTTATTTGTGAAATTTGTGATGCTATTGCTTTATTTGTAACCATTATAAGC
TGCAATAAACAAGTTAACAACAACAATTGCATTCATTTTATGTTTCAGGTTCAGGGGGAGGTGTGGGAGG
TTTTTTAAAGCAAGTAAAACCTCTACAAATGTGGTATGGCTGATTATGATCAGTCGACCTGCAGGCATGC
AAGCTTGGCGTAATCATGGTCATAGCTGTTTCCTGTGTGAAATTGTTATCCGCTCACAATTCCACACAAC
ATACGAGCCGGAAGCATAAAGTGTAAAGCCTGGGGTGCCTAATGAGTGAGCTAACTCACATTAATTGCGT
TGCGCTCACTGCCCGCTTTCCAGTCGGGAAACCTGTCGTGCCAGCTGCATTAATGAATCGGCCAACGCGC
GGGGAGAGGCGGTTTGCGTATTGGGCGCTCTTCCGCTTCCTCGCTCACTGACTCGCTGCGCTCGGTCGTT
CGGCTGCGGCGAGCGGTATCAGCTCACTCAAAGGCGGTAATACGGTTATCCACAGAATCAGGGGATAACG
CAGGAAAGAACATGTGAGCAAAAGGCCAGCAAAAGGCCAGGAACCGTAAAAAGGCCGCGTTGCTGGCGTT
TTTCCATAGGCTCCGCCCCCCTGACGAGCATCACAAAAATCGACGCTCAAGTCAGAGGTGGCGAAACCCG
ACAGGACTATAAAGATACCAGGCGTTTCCCCCTGGAAGCTCCCTCGTGCGCTCTCCTGTTCCGACCCTGC
CGCTTACCGGATACCTGTCCGCCTTTCTCCCTTCGGGAAGCGTGGCGCTTTCTCATAGCTCACGCTGTAG
GTATCTCAGTTCGGTGTAGGTCGTTCGCTCCAAGCTGGGCTGTGTGCACGAACCCCCCGTTCAGCCCGAC
CGCTGCGCCTTATCCGGTAACTATCGTCTTGAGTCCAACCCGGTAAGACACGACTTATCGCCACTGGCAG
CAGCCACTGGTAACAGGATTAGCAGAGCGAGGTATGTAGGCGGTGCTACAGAGTTCTTGAAGTGGTGGCC
TAACTACGGCTACACTAGAAGAACAGTATTTGGTATCTGCGCTCTGCTGAAGCCAGTTACCTTCGGAAAA
AGAGTTGGTAGCTCTTGATCCGGCAAACAAACCACCGCTGGTAGCGGTGGTTTTTTTGTTTGCAAGCAGC
AGATTACGCGCAGAAAAAAAGGATCTCAAGAAGATCCTTTGATCTTTTCTACGGGGTCTGACGCTCAGTG
GAACGAAAACTCACGTTAAGGGATTTTGGTCATGAGATTATCAAAAAGGATCTTCACCTAGATCCTTTTA
AATTAAAAATGAAGTTTTAAATCAATCTAAAGTATATATGAGTAAACTTGGTCTGACAGTTACCAATGCT
TAATCAGTGAGGCACCTATCTCAGCGATCTGTCTATTTCGTTCATCCATAGTTGCCTGACTCCCCGTCGT
GTAGATAACTACGATACGGGAGGGCTTACCATCTGGCCCCAGTGCTGCAATGATACCGCGAGACCCACGC
TCACCGGCTCCAGATTTATCAGCAATAAACCAGCCAGCCGGAAGGGCCGAGCGCAGAAGTGGTCCTGCAA
CTTTATCCGCCTCCATCCAGTCTATTAATTGTTGCCGGGAAGCTAGAGTAAGTAGTTCGCCAGTTAATAG
TTTGCGCAACGTTGTTGCCATTGCTACAGGCATCGTGGTGTCACGCTCGTCGTTTGGTATGGCTTCATTC
AGCTCCGGTTCCCAACGATCAAGGCGAGTTACATGATCCCCCATGTTGTGCAAAAAAGCGGTTAGCTCCT
TCGGTCCTCCGATCGTTGTCAGAAGTAAGTTGGCCGCAGTGTTATCACTCATGGTTATGGCAGCACTGCA
TAATTCTCTTACTGTCATGCCATCCGTAAGATGCTTTTCTGTGACTGGTGAGTACTCAACCAAGTCATTC
TGAGAATAGTGTATGCGGCGACCGAGTTGCTCTTGCCCGGCGTCAATACGGGATAATACCGCGCCACATA
GCAGAACTTTAAAAGTGCTCATCATTGGAAAACGTTCTTCGGGGCGAAAACTCTCAAGGATCTTACCGCT
GTTGAGATCCAGTTCGATGTAACCCACTCGTGCACCCAACTGATCTTCAGCATCTTTTACTTTCACCAGC
GTTTCTGGGTGAGCAAAAACAGGAAGGCAAAATGCCGCAAAAAAGGGAATAAGGGCGACACGGAAATGTT
GAATACTCATACTCTTCCTTTTTCAATATTATTGAAGCATTTATCAGGGTTATTGTCTCATGAGCGGATA
CATATTTGAATGTATTTAGAAAAATAAACAAATAGGGGTTCCGCGCACATTTCCCCGAAAAGTGCCACCT
GACGTCTAAGAAACCATTATTATCATGACATTAACCTATAAAAATAGGCGTATCACGAGGCCCTTTCGTC
TCGCGCGTTTCGGTGATGACGGTGAAAACCTCTGACACATGCAGCTCCCGGAGACGGTCACAGCTTGTCT
GTAAGCGGATGCCGGGAGCAGACAAGCCCGTCAGGGCGCGTCAGCGGGTGTTGGCGGGTGTCGGGGCTGG
CTTAACTATGCGGCATCAGAGCAGATTGTACTGAGAGTGCACCATATGCGGTGTGAAATACCGCACAGAT
GCGTAAGGAGAAAATACCGCATCAGGCGCCATTCGCCATTCAGGCTGCGCAACTGTTGGGAAGGGCGATC
GGTGCGGGCCTCTTCGCTATTACGCCAGCTGGCGAAAGGGGGATGTGCTGCAAGGCGATTAAGTTGGGTA
ACGCCAGGGTTTTCCCAGTCACGACGTT
Features (pLannotate 1.2.2; 19 found; start..end, strand, type, name):
     23..449     +  promoter       MT promoter: Drosophila metallothionein promoter
    467..520     +  sig_peptide    BiP signal sequence: Drosophila BiP signal sequence
    521..2077    +  CDS            HPCA1 (fragment): HPCA1_ARATH - Experimental evidence at protein level: Swiss-Prot protein existence level 1. Leucine-rich repeat receptor protein kinase that acts as sensor of extracellular hydrogen peroxide (PubMed:32076270). Required for intracellular calcium influx in response to extracellular hydrogen peroxide (PubMed:32076270). Mediates hydrogen peroxide-induced activation of calcium channels in guard cells and is required for stomatal closure (PubMed:32076270). From Arabidopsis thaliana (Mouse-ear cress).
   2108..2314    +  CDS            COMP (fragment): COMP_HUMAN - Experimental evidence at protein level: Swiss-Prot protein existence level 1. May play a role in the structural integrity of cartilage via its interaction with other extracellular matrix proteins such as the collagens and fibronectin. Can mediate the interaction of chondrocytes with the cartilage extracellular matrix through interaction with cell surface integrin receptors. Could play a role in the pathogenesis of osteoarthritis. Potent suppressor of apoptosis in both primary chondrocytes and transformed cells. Suppresses apoptosis by blocking the activation of caspase-3 and by in
   2317..3769    +  CDS            SEAP (fragment): secreted alkaline phosphatase from human placenta The natural enzyme has a C-terminal transmembrane sequence that is replaced by a GPI anchor.
   3806..3835    +  CDS            2xFLAG (fragment): two tandem FLAG® epitope tags
   3941..4075    -  polyA_signal   SV40 poly(A) signal: SV40 polyadenylation signal
   4098..4182    -  CDS            large T antigen (fragment): large T antigen from SV40 (simian virus 40)
   4182..4206    +  misc_feature   MCS (fragment): pUC18/19 multiple cloning site
   4243..4259    -  protein_bind   lac operator: The lac repressor binds to the lac operator to inhibit transcription in E. coli. This inhibition can be relieved by adding lactose or isopropyl-β-D-thiogalactopyranoside (IPTG). lac repressor encoded by lacI
   4267..4297    -  promoter       lac promoter: promoter for the E. coli lac operon
   4312..4333    -  protein_bind   CAP binding site: CAP binding activates transcription in the presence of cAMP. E. coli catabolite activator protein
   4346..4438    -  CDS            lacI (fragment): lac repressor; lacI; The lac repressor binds to the lac operator to inhibit transcription in E. coli. This inhibition can be relieved by adding lactose or isopropyl-β-D-thiogalactopyranoside (IPTG).
   4621..5209    -  rep_origin     ori: high-copy-number ColE1/pMB1/pBR322/pUC origin of replication
   5380..6240    -  CDS            AmpR: β-lactamase; bla; confers resistance to ampicillin, carbenicillin, and related antibiotics
   6241..6345    -  promoter       AmpR promoter: bla
   6440..6475    +  CDS            rop (fragment): Rop protein, which maintains plasmids at low copy number; rop
   6577..6676    +  misc_feature   bom (fragment): basis of mobility region from pBR322
   6682..21      -  CDS            lacZα (fragment) (across the origin): LacZα fragment of β-galactosidase; lacZ fragment
