[The description below was written by a language model from this plasmid's Addgene catalogue record and pLannotate feature annotations shown in this document.]
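Description:
AT1G79620 X024_pECIA14 is an insect-cell expression plasmid built on the pECIA14 backbone. It produces a secreted "prey" protein for extracellular interaction assays and is meant to be used with the matching bait construct in pECIA2. In E. coli it is propagated as a high-copy plasmid through a ColE1/pUC-type origin and selected with ampicillin (AmpR, β-lactamase). The remaining bacterial elements in the 6.8 kb sequence are short annotated pieces of lacZα, lacI, rop, bom, a lac promoter/operator and a pUC polylinker. These appear to be backbone remnants rather than functional parts.

The expression cassette is driven by the Drosophila metallothionein promoter, so transcription in Drosophila cell culture is induced with copper sulfate. A Drosophila BiP signal sequence directs the product into the secretory pathway. It is fused in frame to the extracellular domain of the Arabidopsis thaliana leucine-rich repeat receptor kinase encoded by AT1G79620, inserted by ligation-independent cloning. The automated annotation labels this region as a fragment of HPCA1, a related LRR receptor kinase, which most likely reflects sequence similarity; the catalogue identity is AT1G79620.

Downstream of the ectodomain are a pentamerising COMP coiled-coil helix, human placental alkaline phosphatase, a FLAG epitope and, according to the depositor, a hexahistidine tag that is not separately annotated. The depositor describes the COMP helix as rat, whereas the annotation tool matched it to the human protein. An SV40 polyadenylation signal is annotated downstream of the cassette, although on the opposite strand. Pentamerisation raises avidity so that weak ectodomain interactions can be detected, and the phosphatase gives an enzymatic readout of prey binding to immobilised bait. The plasmid belongs to a collection used to map the extracellular interaction network of Arabidopsis LRR receptor kinases.
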