Addgene plasmid #114851: AT1G79620 X024_pECIA14
Purpose: Prey vector AT1G79620 X024_pECIA14 should be used with bait vector AT1G79620 X024_pECIA2.
Depositing lab: Youssef Belkhadir. Depositing organization: Gregor Mendel Institute of Molecular Plant Biology. Publication: An extracellular network of Arabidopsis leucine-rich repeat receptor kinases. Smakowska-Luzan E, Mott GA, Parys K, Stegmann M, Howton TC, Layeghifard M, Neuhold J, Lehner A, Kong J, Grunwald K, Weinberger N, Satbhai SB, Mayer D, Busch W, Madalinski M, Stolt-Bergner P, Provart NJ, Mukhtar MS, Zipfel C, Desveaux D, Guttman DS, Belkhadir Y. Nature. 2018 Jan 18;553(7688):342-346. doi: 10.1038/nature25184. Epub 2018 Jan 10. PubMed 29320478.
Backbone
  Vector backbone: pECIA14
  Backbone manufacturer: Chris Garcia (Addgene plasmid # 47051)
  Vector type: Insect Expression
Growth in bacteria
  Bacterial resistance: Ampicillin, 100 μg/mL
  Growth temperature: 37°C
  Growth strain: DH5alpha
  Copy number: High Copy
Gene/Insert
  Gene/Insert name: AT1G79620
  Species: A. thaliana (mustard weed)
  Entrez Gene: AT1G79620 (a.k.a. AT1G79620, F20B17.5, F20B17_5)
  Promoter: Metallothionein (Copper-Inducible)
  Cloning method: Ligation Independent Cloning
Terms and licenses: Academic/Nonprofit Terms; Industry Terms: Not Available to Industry
Depositor comments: Plasmid for secreted expression in Drosophila cell culture by induction via CuSO4. Insert is an extracellular domain of indicated LRR-RK, C-terminally tagged with Pentameric rat COMP helix, Alkaline Phosphatase (human, placental), Flag, and hexahistidine tags. Insert Protein Sequence: TDPRDAAALRSLMDQWDNTPPSWGGSDDPCGTPWEGVSCNNSRITALGLSTMGLKGRLSGDIGELAELRSLDLSFNRGLTGSLTSRLGDLQKLNILILAGCGFTGTIPNELGYLKDLSFLALNSNNFTGKIPASLGNLTKVYWLDLADNQLTGPIPISSGSSPGLDLLLKAKHFHFNKNQLSGTIPPKLFSSEMILIHVLFDGNRFTGSIPSTLGLIQTLEVLRLDRNTLTGKVPENLSNLTNIIELNLAHNKLVGSLPDLSDMKSMNYVDLSNNSFDPSESPLWFSTLPSLTTLVMEYGSLQGPLPNKLFGFPQLQQVRLKKNAFNGTLSLGDTVGPELQLVDLQDNDISSVTLSSGYTNTLILEGNPVCTTALSNTNYCQIQQQQVKRIYSTSLANCGGKSCPLDQKVSPQSCECAYPYEGTLYFRGPMFRDLSNVNTYHSLEMSLWVKLGLTPGSVSLQNPFFNNDDYLQIQLALFPPMGKYFNRTEVQRIGFDLSNQTYKPPPLFGPYYFIASPYTFPADGNGHSLS
How to cite: AT1G79620 X024_pECIA14 was a gift from Youssef Belkhadir (Addgene plasmid # 114851 ; http://n2t.net/addgene:114851 ; RRID:Addgene_114851)
